Addgene plasmid #90884: SASS6 G1.3 gRNA
Purpose: 3rd generation lentiviral gRNA plasmid targeting human SASS6
Depositing lab: Iain Cheeseman. Depositing organization: Whitehead Institute for Biomedical Research. Publication: Large-Scale Analysis of CRISPR/Cas9 Cell-Cycle Knockouts Reveals the Diversity of p53-Dependent Responses to Cell-Cycle Defects. McKinley KL, Cheeseman IM. Dev Cell. 2017 Feb 27;40(4):405-420.e2. doi: 10.1016/j.devcel.2017.01.012. Epub 2017 Feb 16. PubMed 28216383.
Backbone
  Vector backbone: pLenti-sgRNA
  Backbone manufacturer: Eric Lander & David Sabatini labs (Addgene plasmid #71409)
  Backbone size w/o insert (bp): 9151
  Vector type: Lentiviral, CRISPR
  Selectable markers: Puromycin
Growth in bacteria
  Bacterial resistance: Ampicillin, 100 μg/mL
  Growth temperature: 37°C
  Growth strain: NEB Stable
  Copy number: Unknown
Gene/Insert
  Gene/Insert name: SASS6 (Guide Designation G1.3) (alt name: pKMKO series)
  gRNA/shRNA sequence: CACCgCCACCAACTAGTCCCGTTGC
  Species: H. sapiens (human)
  Promoter: U6
  Cloning method: Restriction Enzyme; 5′ cloning site BsmBI (destroyed during cloning); 3′ cloning site BsmBI (destroyed during cloning)
  Sequencing primers: 5′ hU6-F (5'-GAGGGCCTATTTCCCATGATT-3'); 3′ EF1a-R (5'-CACGGCGACTACTGCACTTA-3')
Terms and licenses: Academic/Nonprofit Terms; Industry Terms: Not Available to Industry
Depositor comments: Please note that gRNA target sequence listed is not strictly the 20nt spacer sequence, but also contains the 5' BsmBI overhang. For more information about knockout human cell lines generated using this plasmid, please see http://cellcycleknockouts.wi.mit.edu/ .
How to cite: SASS6 G1.3 gRNA was a gift from Iain Cheeseman (Addgene plasmid # 90884 ; http://n2t.net/addgene:90884 ; RRID:Addgene_90884)
