[The description below was written by a language model from this plasmid's Addgene catalogue record and pLannotate feature annotations shown in this document.]
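Description:
SASS6 G1.3 gRNA is a third-generation lentiviral CRISPR guide plasmid built on the pLenti-sgRNA backbone and designed to express a single guide RNA against human SASS6. It is propagated in E. coli through a high-copy ColE1/pUC-type origin with ampicillin selection (AmpR). The backbone also carries an f1 origin, an SV40 origin and poly(A) signal, and remnants of lac/lacZα and T3/T7 promoter sequences. The catalogue lists the empty backbone as 9,151 bp, whereas the sequenced plasmid is 7,302 nt. One possible explanation is loss of a stuffer fragment when the guide was cloned between the two BsmBI sites, which were destroyed in the process, but the record does not explain the difference.

The viral portion has the usual Tat-independent, self-inactivating layout. An RSV promoter drives a truncated HIV-1 5' LTR, followed by the Ψ packaging signal with a partial gag sequence, the RRE for Rev-dependent export of the genomic RNA, and a cPPT/CTS. A WPRE then boosts transcript expression, and the unit ends in a ΔU3 3' LTR. Within this unit, the human U6 RNA polymerase III promoter transcribes the SASS6-targeting spacer fused to the S. pyogenes sgRNA scaffold, which is annotated as a tracrRNA fragment. Downstream, an EF-1α core promoter drives puromycin N-acetyltransferase so that transduced mammalian cells can be selected. The plasmid encodes no Cas9, so the nuclease must be supplied separately in the target cells. It belongs to a guide series used in a large-scale analysis of cell-cycle gene knockouts in human cells, where it served to generate SASS6 knockout lines.
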