Features (pLannotate 1.2.2; 27 found; start..end, strand, type, name):
     23..115     +  CDS            lacI (fragment): lac repressor; lacI; The lac repressor binds to the lac operator to inhibit transcription in E. coli. This inhibition can be relieved by adding lactose or isopropyl-β-D-thiogalactopyranoside (IPTG).
    128..149     +  protein_bind   CAP binding site: CAP binding activates transcription in the presence of cAMP. E. coli catabolite activator protein
    164..194     +  promoter       lac promoter: promoter for the E. coli lac operon
    202..218     +  protein_bind   lac operator: The lac repressor binds to the lac operator to inhibit transcription in E. coli. This inhibition can be relieved by adding lactose or isopropyl-β-D-thiogalactopyranoside (IPTG). lac repressor encoded by lacI
    263..281     +  promoter       T3 promoter: promoter for bacteriophage T3 RNA polymerase
    309..535     +  promoter       RSV promoter: Rous sarcoma virus enhancer/promoter
    536..716     +  LTR            5' LTR (truncated): truncated 5' long terminal repeat (LTR) from HIV-1
    763..888     +  misc_feature   HIV-1 Ψ: packaging signal of human immunodeficiency virus type 1
    872..1235    +  CDS            HIV-1 gag (fragment): gag protein from human immunodeficiency virus 1; gag
   1381..1614    +  misc_feature   RRE: The Rev response element (RRE) of HIV-1 allows for Rev-dependent mRNA export from the nucleus to the cytoplasm.
   1991..2017    +  CDS            Rev (fragment): human immunodeficiency virus 1 (HIV-1) Rev protein; rev; enhances nuclear export of unspliced and incompletely spliced viral mRNAs
   2021..2261    +  promoter       U6 promoter: RNA polymerase III promoter for human U6 snRNA
   2309..2376    +  misc_RNA       tracrRNA (fragment): trans-activating CRISPR RNA for the Streptococcus pyogenes CRISPR/Cas9 system
   2425..2542    +  misc_feature   cPPT/CTS: central polypurine tract and central termination sequence of HIV-1
   2611..2822    +  promoter       EF-1α core promoter: core promoter for human elongation factor EF-1α
   2848..3447    +  CDS            PuroR (fragment): puromycin N-acetyltransferase; pac from Streptomyces; confers resistance to puromycin
   3463..4051    +  misc_feature   WPRE: woodchuck hepatitis virus posttranscriptional regulatory element
   4102..4121    +  misc_feature   cPPT/CTS (fragment): central polypurine tract and central termination sequence of HIV-1
   4123..4356    +  LTR            3' LTR (ΔU3): self-inactivating 3' long terminal repeat (LTR) from HIV-1
   4434..4555    +  polyA_signal   SV40 poly(A) signal: SV40 polyadenylation signal
   4595..4730    +  rep_origin     SV40 ori: SV40 origin of replication
   4751..4769    -  promoter       T7 promoter: promoter for bacteriophage T7 RNA polymerase
   4777..4932    +  CDS            lacZα (fragment): LacZα fragment of β-galactosidase; lacZ fragment
   4937..5365    +  rep_origin     f1 ori (sequence partly withheld): f1 bacteriophage origin of replication; arrow indicates direction of (+) strand synthesis
   5418..5522    +  promoter       AmpR promoter: bla
   5523..6383    +  CDS            AmpR: β-lactamase; bla; confers resistance to ampicillin, carbenicillin, and related antibiotics
   6554..7142    +  rep_origin     ori: high-copy-number ColE1/pMB1/pBR322/pUC origin of replication
>Addgene plasmid #90884 | SASS6 G1.3 gRNA | addgene full sequence | sequence record 183365 | Addgene NGS Result
CAGTGAGCGAGGAAGCGGAAGAGCGCCCAATACGCAAACCGCCTCTCCCCGCGCGTTGGCCGATTCATTA
ATGCAGCTGGCACGACAGGTTTCCCGACTGGAAAGCGGGCAGTGAGCGCAACGCAATTAATGTGAGTTAG
CTCACTCATTAGGCACCCCAGGCTTTACACTTTATGCTTCCGGCTCGTATGTTGTGTGGAATTGTGAGCG
GATAACAATTTCACACAGGAAACAGCTATGACCATGATTACGCCAAGCGCGCAATTAACCCTCACTAAAG
GGAACAAAAGCTGGAGCTGCAAGCTTAATGTAGTCTTATGCAATACTCTTGTAGTCTTGCAACATGGTAA
CGATGAGTTAGCAACATGCCTTACAAGGAGAGAAAAAGCACCGTGCATGCCGATTGGTGGAAGTAAGGTG
GTACGATCGTGCCTTATTAGGAAGGCAACAGACGGGTCTGACATGGATTGGACGAACCACTGAATTGCCG
CATTGCAGAGATATTGTATTTAAGTGCCTAGCTCGATACATAAACGGGTCTCTCTGGTTAGACCAGATCT
GAGCCTGGGAGCTCTCTGGCTAACTAGGGAACCCACTGCTTAAGCCTCAATAAAGCTTGCCTTGAGTGCT
TCAAGTAGTGTGTGCCCGTCTGTTGTGTGACTCTGGTAACTAGAGATCCCTCAGACCCTTTTAGTCAGTG
TGGAAAATCTCTAGCAGTGGCGCCCGAACAGGGACTTGAAAGCGAAAGGGAAACCAGAGGAGCTCTCTCG
ACGCAGGACTCGGCTTGCTGAAGCGCGCACGGCAAGAGGCGAGGGGCGGCGACTGGTGAGTACGCCAAAA
ATTTTGACTAGCGGAGGCTAGAAGGAGAGAGATGGGTGCGAGAGCGTCAGTATTAAGCGGGGGAGAATTA
GATCGCGATGGGAAAAAATTCGGTTAAGGCCAGGGGGAAAGAAAAAATATAAATTAAAACATATAGTATG
GGCAAGCAGGGAGCTAGAACGATTCGCAGTTAATCCTGGCCTGTTAGAAACATCAGAAGGCTGTAGACAA
ATACTGGGACAGCTACAACCATCCCTTCAGACAGGATCAGAAGAACTTAGATCATTATATAATACAGTAG
CAACCCTCTATTGTGTGCATCAAAGGATAGAGATAAAAGACACCAAGGAAGCTTTAGACAAGATAGAGGA
AGAGCAAAACAAAAGTAAGACCACCGCACAGCAAGCGGCCGCTGATCTTCAGACCTGGAGGAGGAGATAT
GAGGGACAATTGGAGAAGTGAATTATATAAATATAAAGTAGTAAAAATTGAACCATTAGGAGTAGCACCC
ACCAAGGCAAAGAGAAGAGTGGTGCAGAGAGAAAAAAGAGCAGTGGGAATAGGAGCTTTGTTCCTTGGGT
TCTTGGGAGCAGCAGGAAGCACTATGGGCGCAGCGTCAATGACGCTGACGGTACAGGCCAGACAATTATT
GTCTGGTATAGTGCAGCAGCAGAACAATTTGCTGAGGGCTATTGAGGCGCAACAGCATCTGTTGCAACTC
ACAGTCTGGGGCATCAAGCAGCTCCAGGCAAGAATCCTGGCTGTGGAAAGATACCTAAAGGATCAACAGC
TCCTGGGGATTTGGGGTTGCTCTGGAAAACTCATTTGCACCACTGCTGTGCCTTGGAATGCTAGTTGGAG
TAATAAATCTCTGGAACAGATTTGGAATCACACGACCTGGATGGAGTGGGACAGAGAAATTAACAATTAC
ACAAGCTTAATACACTCCTTAATTGAAGAATCGCAAAACCAGCAAGAAAAGAATGAACAAGAATTATTGG
AATTAGATAAATGGGCAAGTTTGTGGAATTGGTTTAACATAACAAATTGGCTGTGGTATATAAAATTATT
CATAATGATAGTAGGAGGCTTGGTAGGTTTAAGAATAGTTTTTGCTGTACTTTCTATAGTGAATAGAGTT
AGGCAGGGATATTCACCATTATCGTTTCAGACCCACCTCCCAACCCCGAGGGGACCCAGAGAGGGCCTAT
TTCCCATGATTCCTTCATATTTGCATATACGATACAAGGCTGTTAGAGAGATAATTAGAATTAATTTGAC
TGTAAACACAAAGATATTAGTACAAAATACGTGACGTAGAAAGTAATAATTTCTTGGGTAGTTTGCAGTT
TTAAAATTATGTTTTAAAATGGACTATCATATGCTTACCGTAACTTGAAAGTATTTCGATTTCTTGGCTT
TATATATCTTGTGGAAAGGACGAAACACCGCCACCAACTAGTCCCGTTGCGTTTAAGAGCTATGCTGGAA
ACAGCATAGCAAGTTTAAATAAGGCTAGTCCGTTATCAACTTGAAAAAGTGGCACCGAGTCGGTGCTTTT
TTTGAATTCTAGATCTTGAGACAAATGGCAGTATTCATCCACAATTTTAAAAGAAAAGGGGGGATTGGGG
GGTACAGTGCAGGGGAAAGAATAGTAGACATAATAGCAACAGACATACAAACTAAAGAATTACAAAAACA
AATTACAAAAATTCAAAATTTTCGGGTTTATTACAGGGACAGCAGAGATCCACTTTGGCGCCGGCTCGAG
TGGCTCCGGTGCCCGTCAGTGGGCAGAGCGCACATCGCCCACAGTCCCCGAGAAGTTGGGGGGAGGGGTC
GGCAATTGAACCGGTGCCTAGAGAAGGTGGCGCGGGGTAAACTGGGAAAGTGATGTCGTGTACTGGCTCC
GCCTTTTTCCCGAGGGTGGGGGAGAACCGTATATAAGTGCAGTAGTCGCCGTGAACGTTCTTTTTCGCAA
CGGGTTTGCCGCCAGAACACAGGTGTCGTGACGCGGGATCCGCCACCATGACCGAGTACAAGCCCACGGT
GCGCCTCGCCACCCGCGACGACGTCCCCAGGGCCGTACGCACCCTCGCCGCCGCGTTCGCCGACTACCCC
GCCACGCGCCACACCGTCGATCCGGACCGCCACATCGAGCGGGTCACCGAGCTGCAAGAACTCTTCCTCA
CGCGCGTCGGGCTCGACATCGGCAAGGTGTGGGTCGCGGACGACGGCGCCGCGGTGGCGGTCTGGACCAC
GCCGGAGAGCGTCGAAGCGGGGGCGGTGTTCGCCGAGATCGGCCCGCGCATGGCCGAGTTGAGCGGTTCC
CGGCTGGCCGCGCAGCAACAGATGGAAGGCCTCCTGGCGCCGCACCGGCCCAAGGAGCCCGCGTGGTTCC
TGGCCACCGTCGGAGTCTCGCCCGACCACCAGGGCAAGGGTCTGGGCAGCGCCGTCGTGCTCCCCGGAGT
GGAGGCGGCCGAGCGCGCCGGGGTGCCCGCCTTCCTGGAGACCTCCGCGCCCCGCAACCTCCCCTTCTAC
GAGCGGCTCGGCTTCACCGTCACCGCCGACGTCGAGGTGCCCGAAGGACCGCGCACCTGGTGCATGACCC
GCAAGCCCGGTGCCTGAACGCGTTAAGTCGACAATCAACCTCTGGATTACAAAATTTGTGAAAGATTGAC
TGGTATTCTTAACTATGTTGCTCCTTTTACGCTATGTGGATACGCTGCTTTAATGCCTTTGTATCATGCT
ATTGCTTCCCGTATGGCTTTCATTTTCTCCTCCTTGTATAAATCCTGGTTGCTGTCTCTTTATGAGGAGT
TGTGGCCCGTTGTCAGGCAACGTGGCGTGGTGTGCACTGTGTTTGCTGACGCAACCCCCACTGGTTGGGG
CATTGCCACCACCTGTCAGCTCCTTTCCGGGACTTTCGCTTTCCCCCTCCCTATTGCCACGGCGGAACTC
ATCGCCGCCTGCCTTGCCCGCTGCTGGACAGGGGCTCGGCTGTTGGGCACTGACAATTCCGTGGTGTTGT
CGGGGAAATCATCGTCCTTTCCTTGGCTGCTCGCCTGTGTTGCCACCTGGATTCTGCGCGGGACGTCCTT
CTGCTACGTCCCTTCGGCCCTCAATCCAGCGGACCTTCCTTCCCGCGGCCTGCTGCCGGCTCTGCGGCCT
CTTCCGCGTCTTCGCCTTCGCCCTCAGACGAGTCGGATCTCCCTTTGGGCCGCCTCCCCGCGTCGACTTT
AAGACCAATGACTTACAAGGCAGCTGTAGATCTTAGCCACTTTTTAAAAGAAAAGGGGGGACTGGAAGGG
CTAATTCACTCCCAACGAAGACAAGATCTGCTTTTTGCTTGTACTGGGTCTCTCTGGTTAGACCAGATCT
GAGCCTGGGAGCTCTCTGGCTAACTAGGGAACCCACTGCTTAAGCCTCAATAAAGCTTGCCTTGAGTGCT
TCAAGTAGTGTGTGCCCGTCTGTTGTGTGACTCTGGTAACTAGAGATCCCTCAGACCCTTTTAGTCAGTG
TGGAAAATCTCTAGCAGTACGTATAGTAGTTCATGTCATCTTATTATTCAGTATTTATAACTTGCAAAGA
AATGAATATCAGAGAGTGAGAGGAACTTGTTTATTGCAGCTTATAATGGTTACAAATAAAGCAATAGCAT
CACAAATTTCACAAATAAAGCATTTTTTTCACTGCATTCTAGTTGTGGTTTGTCCAAACTCATCAATGTA
TCTTATCATGTCTGGCTCTAGCTATCCCGCCCCTAACTCCGCCCATCCCGCCCCTAACTCCGCCCAGTTC
CGCCCATTCTCCGCCCCATGGCTGACTAATTTTTTTTATTTATGCAGAGGCCGAGGCCGCCTCGGCCTCT
GAGCTATTCCAGAAGTAGTGAGGAGGCTTTTTTGGAGGCCTAGGGACGTACCCAATTCGCCCTATAGTGA
GTCGTATTACGCGCGCTCACTGGCCGTCGTTTTACAACGTCGTGACTGGGAAAACCCTGGCGTTACCCAA
CTTAATCGCCTTGCAGCACATCCCCCTTTCGCCAGCTGGCGTAATAGCGAAGAGGCCCGCACCGATCGCC
CTTCCCAACAGTTGCGCAGCCTGAATGGCGAATGGG
[124 nt withheld, positions 4937-5060]
C
[91 nt withheld, positions 5062-5152]
A
[49 nt withheld, positions 5154-5202]
CCTTTGACGTTGGAGTCCACGTTCTTT
[37 nt withheld, positions 5230-5266]
ACCCTATCTCGGTCTATTCTTTTGATTTATAAGGGATTTTGCCGATTTCGGCCTATTGGTTAAAAAATGA
GCTGATTTAACAAAAATTTAACGCGAATTTTAACAAAATATTAACGCTTACAATTTAGGTGGCACTTTTC
GGGGAAATGTGCGCGGAACCCCTATTTGTTTATTTTTCTAAATACATTCAAATATGTATCCGCTCATGAG
ACAATAACCCTGATAAATGCTTCAATAATATTGAAAAAGGAAGAGTATGAGTATTCAACATTTCCGTGTC
GCCCTTATTCCCTTTTTTGCGGCATTTTGCCTTCCTGTTTTTGCTCACCCAGAAACGCTGGTGAAAGTAA
AAGATGCTGAAGATCAGTTGGGTGCACGAGTGGGTTACATCGAACTGGATCTCAACAGCGGTAAGATCCT
TGAGAGTTTTCGCCCCGAAGAACGTTTTCCAATGATGAGCACTTTTAAAGTTCTGCTATGTGGCGCGGTA
TTATCCCGTATTGACGCCGGGCAAGAGCAACTCGGTCGCCGCATACACTATTCTCAGAATGACTTGGTTG
AGTACTCACCAGTCACAGAAAAGCATCTTACGGATGGCATGACAGTAAGAGAATTATGCAGTGCTGCCAT
AACCATGAGTGATAACACTGCGGCCAACTTACTTCTGACAACGATCGGAGGACCGAAGGAGCTAACCGCT
TTTTTGCACAACATGGGGGATCATGTAACTCGCCTTGATCGTTGGGAACCGGAGCTGAATGAAGCCATAC
CAAACGACGAGCGTGACACCACGATGCCTGTAGCAATGGCAACAACGTTGCGCAAACTATTAACTGGCGA
ACTACTTACTCTAGCTTCCCGGCAACAATTAATAGACTGGATGGAGGCGGATAAAGTTGCAGGACCACTT
CTGCGCTCGGCCCTTCCGGCTGGCTGGTTTATTGCTGATAAATCTGGAGCCGGTGAGCGTGGGTCTCGCG
GTATCATTGCAGCACTGGGGCCAGATGGTAAGCCCTCCCGTATCGTAGTTATCTACACGACGGGGAGTCA
GGCAACTATGGATGAACGAAATAGACAGATCGCTGAGATAGGTGCCTCACTGATTAAGCATTGGTAACTG
TCAGACCAAGTTTACTCATATATACTTTAGATTGATTTAAAACTTCATTTTTAATTTAAAAGGATCTAGG
TGAAGATCCTTTTTGATAATCTCATGACCAAAATCCCTTAACGTGAGTTTTCGTTCCACTGAGCGTCAGA
CCCCGTAGAAAAGATCAAAGGATCTTCTTGAGATCCTTTTTTTCTGCGCGTAATCTGCTGCTTGCAAACA
AAAAAACCACCGCTACCAGCGGTGGTTTGTTTGCCGGATCAAGAGCTACCAACTCTTTTTCCGAAGGTAA
CTGGCTTCAGCAGAGCGCAGATACCAAATACTGTTCTTCTAGTGTAGCCGTAGTTAGGCCACCACTTCAA
GAACTCTGTAGCACCGCCTACATACCTCGCTCTGCTAATCCTGTTACCAGTGGCTGCTGCCAGTGGCGAT
AAGTCGTGTCTTACCGGGTTGGACTCAAGACGATAGTTACCGGATAAGGCGCAGCGGTCGGGCTGAACGG
GGGGTTCGTGCACACAGCCCAGCTTGGAGCGAACGACCTACACCGAACTGAGATACCTACAGCGTGAGCT
ATGAGAAAGCGCCACGCTTCCCGAAGGGAGAAAGGCGGACAGGTATCCGGTAAGCGGCAGGGTCGGAACA
GGAGAGCGCACGAGGGAGCTTCCAGGGGGAAACGCCTGGTATCTTTATAGTCCTGTCGGGTTTCGCCACC
TCTGACTTGAGCGTCGATTTTTGTGATGCTCGTCAGGGGGGCGGAGCCTATGGAAAAACGCCAGCAACGC
GGCCTTTTTACGGTTCCTGGCCTTTTGCTGGCCTTTTGCTCACATGTTCTTTCCTGCGTTATCCCCTGAT
TCTGTGGATAACCGTATTACCGCCTTTGAGTGAGCTGATACCGCTCGCCGCAGCCGAACGACCGAGCGCA
GCGAGT
